Addgene plasmid #72701: FCIV1-GR
Purpose: Lentiviral expression of rat GR (2nd generation)
Depositing lab: Freddy Jeanneteau. Depositing organization: Delegation INSERM Languedoc Roussillon. Publication: Brain-derived neurotrophic factor signaling rewrites the glucocorticoid transcriptome via glucocorticoid receptor phosphorylation. Lambert WM, Xu CF, Neubert TA, Chao MV, Garabedian MJ, Jeanneteau FD. Mol Cell Biol. 2013 Sep;33(18):3700-14. doi: 10.1128/MCB.00150-13. Epub 2013 Jul 22. PubMed 23878391.
Backbone
  Vector backbone: FCIV1
  Vector type: Mammalian Expression, Lentiviral
Growth in bacteria
  Bacterial resistance: Ampicillin, 100 μg/mL
  Growth temperature: 37°C
  Growth strain: NEB Stable
  Copy number: Unknown
Gene/Insert
  Gene/Insert name: GR (alt names: NR3C1; nuclear receptor subfamily 3, group C, member 1)
  Species: R. norvegicus (rat)
  Entrez Gene: Nr3c1 (a.k.a. GR, Gcr, Grl)
  Promoter: ubiquitin
  Tag / fusion protein: IRES-Venus (C terminal on backbone)
  Cloning method: Unknown
  Sequencing primers: 5′ FCIV1-5 (gttagacgaagcttgggctgcaggtcgac); 3′ EGFP-N
Terms and licenses: Academic/Nonprofit Terms; Industry Terms: Not Available to Industry
How to cite: FCIV1-GR was a gift from Freddy Jeanneteau (Addgene plasmid # 72701 ; http://n2t.net/addgene:72701 ; RRID:Addgene_72701)
