[The description below was written by a language model from this plasmid's Addgene catalogue record.]
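Description:
FCIV1-GR is a second-generation lentiviral transfer plasmid built on the FCIV1 backbone for expressing the rat glucocorticoid receptor (GR, encoded by Nr3c1, nuclear receptor subfamily 3 group C member 1) in mammalian cells. It is propagated in bacteria under ampicillin selection. The record lists a recombination-deficient growth strain, a common choice for lentiviral plasmids because their repeated long terminal repeat sequences can rearrange. The copy number is recorded as unknown, and no feature table is provided, so the origin of replication, the LTR configuration and any accessory viral elements cannot be described from the record.

The payload is a bicistronic cassette driven by a ubiquitin promoter. The rat GR coding sequence sits upstream of an IRES-Venus element contributed by the backbone. Although the catalogue lists this under the tag or fusion field, an internal ribosome entry site normally allows a second open reading frame to be translated independently from the same transcript. Venus, a yellow fluorescent protein variant, would therefore be expected to be made as a separate protein that marks transduced or transfected cells, rather than as a fusion to the receptor. The cloning method for the insert is not stated.

As a second-generation transfer vector, the plasmid would be supplied together with separate packaging and envelope plasmids to produce viral particles that integrate the cassette into target cells, giving stable GR expression with fluorescence as a readout of delivery. The associated publication concerns how brain-derived neurotrophic factor signalling alters glucocorticoid-dependent transcription through phosphorylation of GR, which is consistent with using the construct to introduce the receptor into cells for such studies.
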