>Addgene plasmid #72701 | FCIV1-GR | addgene partial sequence | sequence record 136046 | FCIV1-5 5'-gttagacgaagcttgggctgcaggtcgac-3'
TTAATATTTGCCAATGGACTCCAAAGAATCCTTAGCTCCCCCTGGTAGAGACGAAGTCCCTGGCAGTTTG
CTTGGCCAGGGGAGGGGGAGCGTAATGGACTTTTATAAAAGCCTGAGGGGAGGAGCTACAGTCAAGGTTT
CTGCATCTTCGCCCTCAGTGGCTGCTGCTTCTCAGGCAGATTCCAAGCAGCAGAGGATTCTCCTTGATTT
CTCGAAAGGCTCCACAAGCAATGTGCAGCAGCGACAGCAGCAGCAGCAGCAGCAGCAGCAGCAGCAGCAG
CAGCAGCAGCAGCAGCAGCAGCCAGACTTATCCAAAGCCGTTTCACTGTCCATGGGGCTGTATATGGGAG
AGACAGAAACAAAAGTGATGGGGAATGACTTGGGCTACCCACAGCAGGGCCAACTTGGCCTTTCCTCTGG
GGAAACAGACTTTCGGCTTCTGGAAGAAAGCATTGCAAACCTCAATAGGTCGACCAGCGTTCCAGAGAAC
CCCAAGAGTTCAACGTCTGCAACTGGGTGTGCTACCCCGACAGAGAAGGAGTTTCCCAAAACTCACTCGG
ATGCATCTTCAGAACAGCAAAATCGAAAAAGCCAGACCGGCACCAACGGAGGCAGTGTGAAATTGTATCC
CACAGACCAAAGCACCTTTGACCTCTTGAAGGATTTGGAGTTTTCCGCTGGGTCCCCAGGTAAAGACACA
AACGAGAGTCCCTGGAGATCAGATCTGTTGATAGATGAAAACTTGCTTTCTCCTTTGGCGGGAGAAGATG
ATCCATTCCTTCTCGAAGGGGACACGAATGAGGATTGTAAGCCTCTTATTTTACCGGACACTAAACCTAG
AATTAAGGAT
