>Addgene plasmid #72701 | FCIV1-GR | addgene partial sequence | sequence record 136047 | EGFP-N 5'-CGTCGCCGTCCAGCTCGACCAG-3'
CCTTGCTCACCATGGTTGTGGCCATATTATCATCGTGTTTTTCAAAGGAAAACCACGTCCCCGTGGTTCG
GGGGGCCTAGACGTTTTTTTAACCTCGACTAAACACATGTAAAGCATGTGTACCGAGGCCCCAGATCAGA
TCCCATACAATGGGGTACCTTCTGGGCATCCTTCAGCCCCTTGTTGAATACGCTTGAGGAGAGCCATTTG
ACTCTTTCCACAACTATCCAACTCACAACGTGGCACTGGGGTTGTGCCGCCTTTGCAGGTGTATCTTATA
CACGTGGCTTTTGGCCGCAGAGGCACCTGTCGCCAGGTGGGGGGTTCCGCTGCCTGCAAAGGGTCGCTAC
AGACGTTGTTTGTCTTCAAGAAGCTTCCAGAGGAACTGCTTCCTTCACGACATTCAACAGACCTTGCATT
CCTTTGGCGAGAGGGGAAAGACCCCTAGGAATGCTCGTCAAGAAGACAGGGCCAGGTTTCCGGGCCCTCA
CATTGCCAAAAGACGGCAATATGGTGGAAAATAACATATAGACAAACGCACACCGGCCTTATTCCAAGCG
GCTTCGGCCAGTAACGTTAGGGGGGGGGGAGGGAGAGGGGCGGATCCCCAAAACAAAACAAGACAGAAAC
AAAAAGAACAACAAAACATC
