>Addgene plasmid #72701 | FCIV1-GR | addgene partial sequence | sequence record 137348 | IRES-F 5'-TGGCTCTCCTCAAGCGTATT-3'
CCCATTGTATGGGATCTGATCTGGGGCCTCGGTACACATGCTTTACATGTGTTTAGTCGAGGTTAAAAAA
ACGTCTAGGCCCCCCGAACCACGGGGACGTGGTTTTCCTTTGAAAAACACGATGATAATATGGCCACAAC
CATGGTGAGCAAGGGCGAGGAGCTGTTCACCGGGGTGGTGCCCATCCTGGTCGAGCTGGACGGCGACGTA
AACGGCCACAAGTTCAGCGTGTCCGGCGAGGGCGAGGGCGATGCCACCTACGGCAAGCTGACCCTGAAGC
TGATCTGCACCACCGGCAAGCTGCCCGTGCCCTGGCCCACCCTCGTGACCACCCTGGGCTACGGCCTGCA
GTGCTTCGCCCGCTACCCCGACCACATGAAGCAGCACGACTTCTTCAAGTCCGCCATGCCCGAAGGCTAC
GTCCAGGAGCGCACCATCTTCTTCAAGGACGACGGCAACTACAAGACCCGCGCCGAGGTGAAGTTCGAGG
GCGACACCCTGGTGAACCGCATCGAGCTGAAGGGCATCGACTTCAAGGAGGACGGCAACATCCTGGGGCA
CAAGCTGGAGTACAACTACAACAGCCACAACGTCTATATCACCGCCGACAAGCAGAAGAACGGCATCAAG
GCCAACTTCAAGATCCGCCACAACATCGAGGACGGCGGCGTGCAGCTCGCCGACCACTACCAGCAGAACA
CCCCCATCGGCGACGGCCCCGTGCTGCTGCCCGACAACCACTACCTGAGCTACCAGTCCGCCCTGAGCAA
AGACCCCAACGAGAAGCGCGATCACATGGT
